Addgene plasmid #75881: SBK2 gRNA (BRDN0001146871)
Purpose: 3rd generation lentiviral gRNA plasmid targeting human SBK2
Depositing lab: John Doench & David Root. Depositing organization: Broad Institute. Publication: Optimized sgRNA design to maximize activity and minimize off-target effects of CRISPR-Cas9. Doench JG, Fusi N, Sullender M, Hegde M, Vaimberg EW, Donovan KF, Smith I, Tothova Z, Wilen C, Orchard R, Virgin HW, Listgarten J, Root DE. Nat Biotechnol. 2016 Jan 18. doi: 10.1038/nbt.3437. PubMed 26780180.
Backbone
  Vector backbone: lentiGuide-Puro
  Backbone manufacturer: Zhang Lab (Addgene plasmid # 52963)
  Vector type: Mammalian Expression, Lentiviral, CRISPR
  Selectable markers: Puromycin
Growth in bacteria
  Bacterial resistance: Ampicillin, 100 μg/mL
  Growth temperature: 37°C
  Growth strain: DH5alpha
  Copy number: High Copy
Gene/Insert
  Gene/Insert name: SBK2 (alt names: SBK2; NM_001101401.2)
  gRNA/shRNA sequence: CTGGAGTACATCCACGCCCG
  Species: H. sapiens (human)
  Entrez Gene: SBK2 (a.k.a. SGK069)
  Promoter: hU6
  Cloning method: Unknown
  Sequencing primers: 5′ U6-F; 3′ pS2-R
Terms and licenses: Academic/Nonprofit Terms; Industry Terms: Not Available to Industry
Depositor comments: The gRNA was designed to target the following Genbank reference sequence(s): NM_001101401.2. Note that this plasmid does NOT contain Cas9. It should be used in conjunction with lentiCas9-Blast (Addgene #52962) or otherwise with cell lines already expressing Cas9. Browse the full kinome gRNA library at http://www.addgene.org/pooled-library/broadgpp-human-kinome/ or visit http://www.broadinstitute.org/rnai/public/ for detailed protocols and information.
How to cite: SBK2 gRNA (BRDN0001146871) was a gift from John Doench & David Root (Addgene plasmid # 75881 ; http://n2t.net/addgene:75881 ; RRID:Addgene_75881)
