[The description below was written by a language model from this plasmid's Addgene catalogue record and pLannotate feature annotations shown in this document.]
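Description:
SBK2 gRNA (BRDN0001146871) is a third-generation lentiviral guide RNA plasmid built on the lentiGuide-Puro backbone and designed to target the human kinase gene SBK2 (also known as SGK069) for CRISPR-Cas9 editing. In bacteria the 8.3 kb plasmid replicates from a high-copy ColE1/pUC-type origin and is selected with ampicillin through the β-lactamase gene. An f1 origin, an SV40 origin and poly(A) signal, and remnants of lac, T7 and T3 cloning-vector sequences are also annotated in the backbone.

The transfer cassette begins with an RSV promoter fused to a truncated HIV-1 5' LTR, which makes genomic RNA production independent of Tat. This is followed by the Ψ packaging signal with a gag fragment, the Rev response element, and a cPPT/CTS element. The cassette ends with a self-inactivating ΔU3 3' LTR. Between the LTRs sit two expression units. A human U6 RNA polymerase III promoter drives the 20-nucleotide SBK2-specific spacer joined to the Streptococcus pyogenes gRNA scaffold. An EF-1α core promoter with its intron A drives puromycin N-acetyltransferase, followed by WPRE to boost transcript expression, allowing puromycin selection of transduced mammalian cells.

The plasmid does not encode Cas9, so it is meant to be used alongside a separate Cas9 lentiviral vector or in cells that already express Cas9. The guide was designed against a human SBK2 reference transcript and belongs to a human kinome gRNA collection associated with work on optimised sgRNA design, making it suited to knockout studies of SBK2.
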