Features (pLannotate 1.2.2; 29 found; start..end, strand, type, name):
     14..80      +  CDS            small t antigen (fragment): SV40 (simian virus 40) small t antigen
    106..317     +  promoter       EF-1α core promoter: core promoter for human elongation factor EF-1α
    318..1256    +  intron         EF-1α intron A: intron upstream of the start codon of human EF-1α
   1278..1877    +  CDS            PuroR (fragment): puromycin N-acetyltransferase; pac from Streptomyces; confers resistance to puromycin
   1893..2481    +  misc_feature   WPRE: woodchuck hepatitis virus posttranscriptional regulatory element
   2532..2551    +  misc_feature   cPPT/CTS (fragment): central polypurine tract and central termination sequence of HIV-1
   2553..2786    +  LTR            3' LTR (ΔU3): self-inactivating 3' long terminal repeat (LTR) from HIV-1
   2864..2985    +  polyA_signal   SV40 poly(A) signal: SV40 polyadenylation signal
   3025..3160    +  rep_origin     SV40 ori: SV40 origin of replication
   3181..3199    -  promoter       T7 promoter: promoter for bacteriophage T7 RNA polymerase
   3207..3362    +  CDS            lacZα (fragment): LacZα fragment of β-galactosidase; lacZ fragment
   3367..3795    +  rep_origin     f1 ori (sequence partly withheld): f1 bacteriophage origin of replication; arrow indicates direction of (+) strand synthesis
   3848..3952    +  promoter       AmpR promoter: bla
   3953..4813    +  CDS            AmpR: β-lactamase; bla; confers resistance to ampicillin, carbenicillin, and related antibiotics
   4984..5572    +  rep_origin     ori: high-copy-number ColE1/pMB1/pBR322/pUC origin of replication
   5755..5847    +  CDS            lacI (fragment): lac repressor; lacI; The lac repressor binds to the lac operator to inhibit transcription in E. coli. This inhibition can be relieved by adding lactose or isopropyl-β-D-thiogalactopyranoside (IPTG).
   5860..5881    +  protein_bind   CAP binding site: CAP binding activates transcription in the presence of cAMP. E. coli catabolite activator protein
   5896..5926    +  promoter       lac promoter: promoter for the E. coli lac operon
   5934..5950    +  protein_bind   lac operator: The lac repressor binds to the lac operator to inhibit transcription in E. coli. This inhibition can be relieved by adding lactose or isopropyl-β-D-thiogalactopyranoside (IPTG). lac repressor encoded by lacI
   5995..6013    +  promoter       T3 promoter: promoter for bacteriophage T3 RNA polymerase
   6041..6267    +  promoter       RSV promoter: Rous sarcoma virus enhancer/promoter
   6268..6448    +  LTR            5' LTR (truncated): truncated 5' long terminal repeat (LTR) from HIV-1
   6495..6620    +  misc_feature   HIV-1 Ψ: packaging signal of human immunodeficiency virus type 1
   6604..6967    +  CDS            HIV-1 gag (fragment): gag protein from human immunodeficiency virus 1; gag
   7113..7346    +  misc_feature   RRE: The Rev response element (RRE) of HIV-1 allows for Rev-dependent mRNA export from the nucleus to the cytoplasm.
   7723..7749    +  CDS            Rev (fragment): human immunodeficiency virus 1 (HIV-1) Rev protein; rev; enhances nuclear export of unspliced and incompletely spliced viral mRNAs
   7753..7993    +  promoter       U6 promoter: RNA polymerase III promoter for human U6 snRNA
   8023..8098    +  misc_RNA       gRNA scaffold: guide RNA scaffold for the Streptococcus pyogenes CRISPR/Cas9 system
   8154..8271    +  misc_feature   cPPT/CTS: central polypurine tract and central termination sequence of HIV-1
>Addgene plasmid #75881 | SBK2 gRNA (BRDN0001146871) | addgene full sequence | sequence record 184750 | Addgene Assembled Sequence
CCCGGGTGCAAAGATGGATAAAGTTTTAAACAGAGAGGAATCTTTGCAGCTAATGGACCTTCTAGGTCTT
GAAAGGAGTGGGAATTGGCTCCGGTGCCCGTCAGTGGGCAGAGCGCACATCGCCCACAGTCCCCGAGAAG
TTGGGGGGAGGGGTCGGCAATTGATCCGGTGCCTAGAGAAGGTGGCGCGGGGTAAACTGGGAAAGTGATG
TCGTGTACTGGCTCCGCCTTTTTCCCGAGGGTGGGGGAGAACCGTATATAAGTGCAGTAGTCGCCGTGAA
CGTTCTTTTTCGCAACGGGTTTGCCGCCAGAACACAGGTAAGTGCCGTGTGTGGTTCCCGCGGGCCTGGC
CTCTTTACGGGTTATGGCCCTTGCGTGCCTTGAATTACTTCCACCTGGCTGCAGTACGTGATTCTTGATC
CCGAGCTTCGGGTTGGAAGTGGGTGGGAGAGTTCGAGGCCTTGCGCTTAAGGAGCCCCTTCGCCTCGTGC
TTGAGTTGAGGCCTGGCCTGGGCGCTGGGGCCGCCGCGTGCGAATCTGGTGGCACCTTCGCGCCTGTCTC
GCTGCTTTCGATAAGTCTCTAGCCATTTAAAATTTTTGATGACCTGCTGCGACGCTTTTTTTCTGGCAAG
ATAGTCTTGTAAATGCGGGCCAAGATCTGCACACTGGTATTTCGGTTTTTGGGGCCGCGGGCGGCGACGG
GGCCCGTGCGTCCCAGCGCACATGTTCGGCGAGGCGGGGCCTGCGAGCGCGGCCACCGAGAATCGGACGG
GGGTAGTCTCAAGCTGGCCGGCCTGCTCTGGTGCCTGGCCTCGCGCCGCCGTGTATCGCCCCGCCCTGGG
CGGCAAGGCTGGCCCGGTCGGCACCAGTTGCGTGAGCGGAAAGATGGCCGCTTCCCGGCCCTGCTGCAGG
GAGCTCAAAATGGAGGACGCGGCGCTCGGGAGAGCGGGCGGGTGAGTCACCCACACAAAGGAAAAGGGCC
TTTCCGTCCTCAGCCGTCGCTTCATGTGACTCCACGGAGTACCGGGCGCCGTCCAGGCACCTCGATTAGT
TCTCGAGCTTTTGGAGTACGTCGTCTTTAGGTTGGGGGGAGGGGTTTTATGCGATGGAGTTTCCCCACAC
TGAGTGGGTGGAGACTGAAGTTAGGCCAGCTTGGCACTTGATGTAATTCTCCTTGGAATTTGCCCTTTTT
GAGTTTGGATCTTGGTTCATTCTCAAGCCTCAGACAGTGGTTCAAAGTTTTTTTCTTCCATTTCAGGTGT
CGTGACGTACGGCCACCATGACCGAGTACAAGCCCACGGTGCGCCTCGCCACCCGCGACGACGTCCCCAG
GGCCGTACGCACCCTCGCCGCCGCGTTCGCCGACTACCCCGCCACGCGCCACACCGTCGATCCGGACCGC
CACATCGAGCGGGTCACCGAGCTGCAAGAACTCTTCCTCACGCGCGTCGGGCTCGACATCGGCAAGGTGT
GGGTCGCGGACGACGGCGCCGCCGTGGCGGTCTGGACCACGCCGGAGAGCGTCGAAGCGGGGGCGGTGTT
CGCCGAGATCGGCCCGCGCATGGCCGAGTTGAGCGGTTCCCGGCTGGCCGCGCAGCAACAGATGGAAGGC
CTCCTGGCGCCGCACCGGCCCAAGGAGCCCGCGTGGTTCCTGGCCACCGTCGGAGTCTCGCCCGACCACC
AGGGCAAGGGTCTGGGCAGCGCCGTCGTGCTCCCCGGAGTGGAGGCGGCCGAGCGCGCCGGGGTGCCCGC
CTTCCTGGAGACCTCCGCGCCCCGCAACCTCCCCTTCTACGAGCGGCTCGGCTTCACCGTCACCGCCGAC
GTCGAGGTGCCCGAAGGACCGCGCACCTGGTGCATGACCCGCAAGCCCGGTGCCTGAACGCGTTAAGTCG
ACAATCAACCTCTGGATTACAAAATTTGTGAAAGATTGACTGGTATTCTTAACTATGTTGCTCCTTTTAC
GCTATGTGGATACGCTGCTTTAATGCCTTTGTATCATGCTATTGCTTCCCGTATGGCTTTCATTTTCTCC
TCCTTGTATAAATCCTGGTTGCTGTCTCTTTATGAGGAGTTGTGGCCCGTTGTCAGGCAACGTGGCGTGG
TGTGCACTGTGTTTGCTGACGCAACCCCCACTGGTTGGGGCATTGCCACCACCTGTCAGCTCCTTTCCGG
GACTTTCGCTTTCCCCCTCCCTATTGCCACGGCGGAACTCATCGCCGCCTGCCTTGCCCGCTGCTGGACA
GGGGCTCGGCTGTTGGGCACTGACAATTCCGTGGTGTTGTCGGGGAAATCATCGTCCTTTCCTTGGCTGC
TCGCCTGTGTTGCCACCTGGATTCTGCGCGGGACGTCCTTCTGCTACGTCCCTTCGGCCCTCAATCCAGC
GGACCTTCCTTCCCGCGGCCTGCTGCCGGCTCTGCGGCCTCTTCCGCGTCTTCGCCTTCGCCCTCAGACG
AGTCGGATCTCCCTTTGGGCCGCCTCCCCGCGTCGACTTTAAGACCAATGACTTACAAGGCAGCTGTAGA
TCTTAGCCACTTTTTAAAAGAAAAGGGGGGACTGGAAGGGCTAATTCACTCCCAACGAAGACAAGATCTG
CTTTTTGCTTGTACTGGGTCTCTCTGGTTAGACCAGATCTGAGCCTGGGAGCTCTCTGGCTAACTAGGGA
ACCCACTGCTTAAGCCTCAATAAAGCTTGCCTTGAGTGCTTCAAGTAGTGTGTGCCCGTCTGTTGTGTGA
CTCTGGTAACTAGAGATCCCTCAGACCCTTTTAGTCAGTGTGGAAAATCTCTAGCAGTACGTATAGTAGT
TCATGTCATCTTATTATTCAGTATTTATAACTTGCAAAGAAATGAATATCAGAGAGTGAGAGGAACTTGT
TTATTGCAGCTTATAATGGTTACAAATAAAGCAATAGCATCACAAATTTCACAAATAAAGCATTTTTTTC
ACTGCATTCTAGTTGTGGTTTGTCCAAACTCATCAATGTATCTTATCATGTCTGGCTCTAGCTATCCCGC
CCCTAACTCCGCCCATCCCGCCCCTAACTCCGCCCAGTTCCGCCCATTCTCCGCCCCATGGCTGACTAAT
TTTTTTTATTTATGCAGAGGCCGAGGCCGCCTCGGCCTCTGAGCTATTCCAGAAGTAGTGAGGAGGCTTT
TTTGGAGGCCTAGGGACGTACCCAATTCGCCCTATAGTGAGTCGTATTACGCGCGCTCACTGGCCGTCGT
TTTACAACGTCGTGACTGGGAAAACCCTGGCGTTACCCAACTTAATCGCCTTGCAGCACATCCCCCTTTC
GCCAGCTGGCGTAATAGCGAAGAGGCCCGCACCGATCGCCCTTCCCAACAGTTGCGCAGCCTGAATGGCG
AATGGG
[124 nt withheld, positions 3367-3490]
C
[91 nt withheld, positions 3492-3582]
A
[49 nt withheld, positions 3584-3632]
CCTTTGACGTTGGAGTCCACGTTCTTT
[37 nt withheld, positions 3660-3696]
ACCCTATCTCGGTCTATTCTTTTGATTTATAAGGGATTTTGCCGATTTCGGCCTATTGGTTAAAAAATGA
GCTGATTTAACAAAAATTTAACGCGAATTTTAACAAAATATTAACGCTTACAATTTAGGTGGCACTTTTC
GGGGAAATGTGCGCGGAACCCCTATTTGTTTATTTTTCTAAATACATTCAAATATGTATCCGCTCATGAG
ACAATAACCCTGATAAATGCTTCAATAATATTGAAAAAGGAAGAGTATGAGTATTCAACATTTCCGTGTC
GCCCTTATTCCCTTTTTTGCGGCATTTTGCCTTCCTGTTTTTGCTCACCCAGAAACGCTGGTGAAAGTAA
AAGATGCTGAAGATCAGTTGGGTGCACGAGTGGGTTACATCGAACTGGATCTCAACAGCGGTAAGATCCT
TGAGAGTTTTCGCCCCGAAGAACGTTTTCCAATGATGAGCACTTTTAAAGTTCTGCTATGTGGCGCGGTA
TTATCCCGTATTGACGCCGGGCAAGAGCAACTCGGTCGCCGCATACACTATTCTCAGAATGACTTGGTTG
AGTACTCACCAGTCACAGAAAAGCATCTTACGGATGGCATGACAGTAAGAGAATTATGCAGTGCTGCCAT
AACCATGAGTGATAACACTGCGGCCAACTTACTTCTGACAACGATCGGAGGACCGAAGGAGCTAACCGCT
TTTTTGCACAACATGGGGGATCATGTAACTCGCCTTGATCGTTGGGAACCGGAGCTGAATGAAGCCATAC
CAAACGACGAGCGTGACACCACGATGCCTGTAGCAATGGCAACAACGTTGCGCAAACTATTAACTGGCGA
ACTACTTACTCTAGCTTCCCGGCAACAATTAATAGACTGGATGGAGGCGGATAAAGTTGCAGGACCACTT
CTGCGCTCGGCCCTTCCGGCTGGCTGGTTTATTGCTGATAAATCTGGAGCCGGTGAGCGTGGGTCTCGCG
GTATCATTGCAGCACTGGGGCCAGATGGTAAGCCCTCCCGTATCGTAGTTATCTACACGACGGGGAGTCA
GGCAACTATGGATGAACGAAATAGACAGATCGCTGAGATAGGTGCCTCACTGATTAAGCATTGGTAACTG
TCAGACCAAGTTTACTCATATATACTTTAGATTGATTTAAAACTTCATTTTTAATTTAAAAGGATCTAGG
TGAAGATCCTTTTTGATAATCTCATGACCAAAATCCCTTAACGTGAGTTTTCGTTCCACTGAGCGTCAGA
CCCCGTAGAAAAGATCAAAGGATCTTCTTGAGATCCTTTTTTTCTGCGCGTAATCTGCTGCTTGCAAACA
AAAAAACCACCGCTACCAGCGGTGGTTTGTTTGCCGGATCAAGAGCTACCAACTCTTTTTCCGAAGGTAA
CTGGCTTCAGCAGAGCGCAGATACCAAATACTGTTCTTCTAGTGTAGCCGTAGTTAGGCCACCACTTCAA
GAACTCTGTAGCACCGCCTACATACCTCGCTCTGCTAATCCTGTTACCAGTGGCTGCTGCCAGTGGCGAT
AAGTCGTGTCTTACCGGGTTGGACTCAAGACGATAGTTACCGGATAAGGCGCAGCGGTCGGGCTGAACGG
GGGGTTCGTGCACACAGCCCAGCTTGGAGCGAACGACCTACACCGAACTGAGATACCTACAGCGTGAGCT
ATGAGAAAGCGCCACGCTTCCCGAAGGGAGAAAGGCGGACAGGTATCCGGTAAGCGGCAGGGTCGGAACA
GGAGAGCGCACGAGGGAGCTTCCAGGGGGAAACGCCTGGTATCTTTATAGTCCTGTCGGGTTTCGCCACC
TCTGACTTGAGCGTCGATTTTTGTGATGCTCGTCAGGGGGGCGGAGCCTATGGAAAAACGCCAGCAACGC
GGCCTTTTTACGGTTCCTGGCCTTTTGCTGGCCTTTTGCTCACATGTTCTTTCCTGCGTTATCCCCTGAT
TCTGTGGATAACCGTATTACCGCCTTTGAGTGAGCTGATACCGCTCGCCGCAGCCGAACGACCGAGCGCA
GCGAGTCAGTGAGCGAGGAAGCGGAAGAGCGCCCAATACGCAAACCGCCTCTCCCCGCGCGTTGGCCGAT
TCATTAATGCAGCTGGCACGACAGGTTTCCCGACTGGAAAGCGGGCAGTGAGCGCAACGCAATTAATGTG
AGTTAGCTCACTCATTAGGCACCCCAGGCTTTACACTTTATGCTTCCGGCTCGTATGTTGTGTGGAATTG
TGAGCGGATAACAATTTCACACAGGAAACAGCTATGACCATGATTACGCCAAGCGCGCAATTAACCCTCA
CTAAAGGGAACAAAAGCTGGAGCTGCAAGCTTAATGTAGTCTTATGCAATACTCTTGTAGTCTTGCAACA
TGGTAACGATGAGTTAGCAACATGCCTTACAAGGAGAGAAAAAGCACCGTGCATGCCGATTGGTGGAAGT
AAGGTGGTACGATCGTGCCTTATTAGGAAGGCAACAGACGGGTCTGACATGGATTGGACGAACCACTGAA
TTGCCGCATTGCAGAGATATTGTATTTAAGTGCCTAGCTCGATACATAAACGGGTCTCTCTGGTTAGACC
AGATCTGAGCCTGGGAGCTCTCTGGCTAACTAGGGAACCCACTGCTTAAGCCTCAATAAAGCTTGCCTTG
AGTGCTTCAAGTAGTGTGTGCCCGTCTGTTGTGTGACTCTGGTAACTAGAGATCCCTCAGACCCTTTTAG
TCAGTGTGGAAAATCTCTAGCAGTGGCGCCCGAACAGGGACTTGAAAGCGAAAGGGAAACCAGAGGAGCT
CTCTCGACGCAGGACTCGGCTTGCTGAAGCGCGCACGGCAAGAGGCGAGGGGCGGCGACTGGTGAGTACG
CCAAAAATTTTGACTAGCGGAGGCTAGAAGGAGAGAGATGGGTGCGAGAGCGTCAGTATTAAGCGGGGGA
GAATTAGATCGCGATGGGAAAAAATTCGGTTAAGGCCAGGGGGAAAGAAAAAATATAAATTAAAACATAT
AGTATGGGCAAGCAGGGAGCTAGAACGATTCGCAGTTAATCCTGGCCTGTTAGAAACATCAGAAGGCTGT
AGACAAATACTGGGACAGCTACAACCATCCCTTCAGACAGGATCAGAAGAACTTAGATCATTATATAATA
CAGTAGCAACCCTCTATTGTGTGCATCAAAGGATAGAGATAAAAGACACCAAGGAAGCTTTAGACAAGAT
AGAGGAAGAGCAAAACAAAAGTAAGACCACCGCACAGCAAGCGGCCGCTGATCTTCAGACCTGGAGGAGG
AGATATGAGGGACAATTGGAGAAGTGAATTATATAAATATAAAGTAGTAAAAATTGAACCATTAGGAGTA
GCACCCACCAAGGCAAAGAGAAGAGTGGTGCAGAGAGAAAAAAGAGCAGTGGGAATAGGAGCTTTGTTCC
TTGGGTTCTTGGGAGCAGCAGGAAGCACTATGGGCGCAGCGTCAATGACGCTGACGGTACAGGCCAGACA
ATTATTGTCTGGTATAGTGCAGCAGCAGAACAATTTGCTGAGGGCTATTGAGGCGCAACAGCATCTGTTG
CAACTCACAGTCTGGGGCATCAAGCAGCTCCAGGCAAGAATCCTGGCTGTGGAAAGATACCTAAAGGATC
AACAGCTCCTGGGGATTTGGGGTTGCTCTGGAAAACTCATTTGCACCACTGCTGTGCCTTGGAATGCTAG
TTGGAGTAATAAATCTCTGGAACAGATTTGGAATCACACGACCTGGATGGAGTGGGACAGAGAAATTAAC
AATTACACAAGCTTAATACACTCCTTAATTGAAGAATCGCAAAACCAGCAAGAAAAGAATGAACAAGAAT
TATTGGAATTAGATAAATGGGCAAGTTTGTGGAATTGGTTTAACATAACAAATTGGCTGTGGTATATAAA
ATTATTCATAATGATAGTAGGAGGCTTGGTAGGTTTAAGAATAGTTTTTGCTGTACTTTCTATAGTGAAT
AGAGTTAGGCAGGGATATTCACCATTATCGTTTCAGACCCACCTCCCAACCCCGAGGGGACCCAGAGAGG
GCCTATTTCCCATGATTCCTTCATATTTGCATATACGATACAAGGCTGTTAGAGAGATAATTAGAATTAA
TTTGACTGTAAACACAAAGATATTAGTACAAAATACGTGACGTAGAAAGTAATAATTTCTTGGGTAGTTT
GCAGTTTTAAAATTATGTTTTAAAATGGACTATCATATGCTTACCGTAACTTGAAAGTATTTCGATTTCT
TGGCTTTATATATCTTGTGGAAAGGACGAAACACCGCTGGAGTACATCCACGCCCGGTTTTAGAGCTAGA
AATAGCAAGTTAAAATAAGGCTAGTCCGTTATCAACTTGAAAAAGTGGCACCGAGTCGGTGCTTTTTTAA
GCTTGGCGTAACTAGATCTTGAGACAAATGGCAGTATTCATCCACAATTTTAAAAGAAAAGGGGGGATTG
GGGGGTACAGTGCAGGGGAAAGAATAGTAGACATAATAGCAACAGACATACAAACTAAAGAATTACAAAA
ACAAATTACAAAAATTCAAAATTTTCGGGTTTATTACAGGGACAGCAGAGATCCACTTTGGCGCCGGCTC
GAGGGGG
