>Addgene plasmid #75881 | SBK2 gRNA (BRDN0001146871) | depositor partial sequence | sequence record 143341 | Target Sequence
CTGGAGTACATCCACGCCCG
