>Addgene plasmid #75881 | SBK2 gRNA (BRDN0001146871) | addgene partial sequence | sequence record 184749 | hU6-F
TAGAAAGTAATAATTTCTTGGGTAGTTTGCAGTTTTAAAATTATGTTTTAAAATGGACTATCATATGCTT
ACCGTAACTTGAAAGTATTTCGATTTCTTGGCTTTATATATCTTGTGGAAAGGACGAAACACCGCTGGAG
TACATCCACGCCCGGTTTTAGAGCTAGAAATAGCAAGTTAAAATAAGGCTAGTCCGTTATCAACTTGAAA
AAGTGGCACCGAGTCGGTGCTTTTTTAAGCTTGGCGTAACTAGATCTTGAGACAAATGGCAGTATTCATC
CACAATTTTAAAAGAAAAGGGGGGATTGGGGGGTACAGTGCAGGGGAAAGAATAGTAGACATAATAGCAA
CAGACATACAAACTAAAGAATTACAAAAACAAATTACAAAAATTCAAAATTTTCGGGTTTATTACAGGGA
CAGCAGAGATCCACTTTGGCGCCGGCTCGAGGGGGCCCGGGTGCAAAGATGGATAAAGTTTTAAACAGAG
AGGAATCTTTGCAGCTAATGGACCTTCTAGGTCTTGAAAGGAGTGGGAATTGGCTCCGGTGCCCGTCAGT
GGGCAGAGCG
